Addgene plasmid #168393: pTL332
Purpose: pGBKT7 yeast two-hybrid plasmid
Depositing lab: Sophien Kamoun. Depositing organization: Sainsbury Laboratory, Norwich. Publication: A single amino acid polymorphism in a conserved effector of the multihost blast fungus pathogen expands host-target binding spectrum. Bentham AR, Petit-Houdenot Y, Win J, Chuma I, Terauchi R, Banfield MJ, Kamoun S, Langner T. PLoS Pathog. 2021 Nov 10;17(11):e1009957. doi: 10.1371/journal.ppat.1009957. eCollection 2021 Nov. PubMed 34758051.
Backbone
  Vector backbone: pGBKT7
  Vector type: Yeast Expression
Growth in bacteria
  Bacterial resistance: Kanamycin, 50 μg/mL
  Growth temperature: 37°C
  Growth strain: DH5alpha
  Copy number: High Copy
Gene/Insert
  Gene/Insert name: OsaHIP26
  Species: Oryza sativa
  Cloning method: Unknown
Terms and licenses: Academic/Nonprofit Terms; Industry Terms: Not Available to Industry
How to cite: pTL332 was a gift from Sophien Kamoun (Addgene plasmid # 168393 ; http://n2t.net/addgene:168393 ; RRID:Addgene_168393)
