[The description below was written by a language model from this plasmid's Addgene catalogue record and pLannotate feature annotations shown in this document.]
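Description:
pTL332 is a yeast two-hybrid bait plasmid built on the pGBKT7 backbone, carrying OsaHIP26 from rice (Oryza sativa). It is an E. coli–yeast shuttle vector. A high-copy ColE1/pUC-type origin and a Tn5 NeoR/KanR gene driven by the AmpR (bla) promoter support propagation under kanamycin selection in bacteria. The 2μ origin and the TRP1 auxotrophic marker, expressed from its own promoter, allow episomal maintenance in tryptophan-auxotrophic Saccharomyces cerevisiae. An f1 origin is also present, along with several small backbone remnants (fragments of lacI, lacZα, rop, bom and ble, and poly(A) signals) that have no evident function in this construct.

The expression cassette begins with the yeast ADH1 promoter, which drives the GAL4 DNA-binding domain. This is followed by a T7 promoter and then the insert, with T7 and ADH1 terminators closing the cassette. The arrangement indicates that the insert is expressed in yeast as a fusion to the GAL4 DNA-binding domain. The internal T7 promoter would additionally permit in vitro transcription of the insert without the GAL4 portion. The annotation tool labels the insert region as a fragment resembling Arabidopsis HIPP39, a probable heavy-metal-binding protein. This is a homology match, consistent with the catalogued rice OsaHIP26 belonging to the same protein family. The annotated match is short, and the record does not say whether the full-length protein or only a domain was cloned, nor does it give the cloning method.

The stated purpose is simply yeast two-hybrid analysis. The associated publication concerns the binding of host targets by a conserved effector of the blast fungus, which suggests that this bait is used to test interactions between the rice protein and pathogen effectors expressed from a GAL4 activation-domain prey vector.
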