Features (pLannotate 1.2.2; 24 found; start..end, strand, type, name):
     30..734     +  promoter       ADH1 promoter: S. cerevisiae ADH1; promoter for alcohol dehydrogenase 1
    762..1202    +  CDS            GAL4 DNA binding domain: DNA binding domain of the GAL4 transcriptional activator; Saccharomyces cerevisiae GAL4 (truncated)
   1213..1231    +  promoter       T7 promoter: promoter for bacteriophage T7 RNA polymerase
   1308..1526    +  CDS            HIPP39 (fragment): HIP39_ARATH - Experimental evidence at transcript level: Swiss-Prot protein existence level 2. Probable heavy-metal-binding protein. From Arabidopsis thaliana (Mouse-ear cress).
   1592..1639    +  terminator     T7 terminator: transcription terminator for bacteriophage T7 RNA polymerase
   1666..1853    +  terminator     ADH1 terminator: S. cerevisiae ADH1; transcription terminator for the S. cerevisiae alcohol dehydrogenase 1 (ADH1) gene
   1901..1917    -  protein_bind   lac operator: The lac repressor binds to the lac operator to inhibit transcription in E. coli. This inhibition can be relieved by adding lactose or isopropyl-β-D-thiogalactopyranoside (IPTG). lac repressor encoded by lacI
   1925..1955    -  promoter       lac promoter: promoter for the E. coli lac operon
   1970..1991    -  protein_bind   CAP binding site: CAP binding activates transcription in the presence of cAMP. E. coli catabolite activator protein
   2004..2096    -  CDS            lacI (fragment): lac repressor; lacI; The lac repressor binds to the lac operator to inhibit transcription in E. coli. This inhibition can be relieved by adding lactose or isopropyl-β-D-thiogalactopyranoside (IPTG).
   2279..2867    -  rep_origin     ori: high-copy-number ColE1/pMB1/pBR322/pUC origin of replication
   3089..3105    +  polyA_signal   bGH poly(A) signal (fragment): bovine growth hormone polyadenylation signal
   3196..3243    -  polyA_signal   HSV TK poly(A) signal: herpes simplex virus thymidine kinase polyadenylation signal (Cole and Stacy, 1985)
   3302..3454    -  CDS            ble (fragment): BLE_KLEPN - Experimental evidence at protein level: Swiss-Prot protein existence level 1. Binding protein with a strong affinity to the bleomycin family of antibiotics. Binds to CL990; an antimitotic-antibiotic compound. From Klebsiella pneumoniae.
   3475..4269    -  CDS            NeoR/KanR: aminoglycoside phosphotransferase from Tn5; aph(3')-II (or nptII); confers resistance to neomycin, kanamycin, and G418 (Geneticin®)
   4270..4374    -  promoter       AmpR promoter: bla
   4401..5743    -  rep_origin     2μ ori: yeast 2μ plasmid origin of replication
   5811..5846    +  CDS            rop (fragment): Rop protein, which maintains plasmids at low copy number; rop
   5948..5997    +  misc_feature   bom (fragment): basis of mobility region from pBR322
   6136..6283    +  promoter       TRP1 promoter: S. cerevisiae TRP1
   6284..6958    +  CDS            TRP1: phosphoribosylanthranilate isomerase, required for tryptophan biosynthesis; S. cerevisiae TRP1; yeast auxotrophic marker
   7009..7060    +  misc_feature   bom (fragment): basis of mobility region from pBR322
   7088..7516    -  rep_origin     f1 ori (sequence partly withheld): f1 bacteriophage origin of replication; arrow indicates direction of (+) strand synthesis
   7520..29      -  CDS            lacZα (fragment) (across the origin): LacZα fragment of β-galactosidase; lacZ fragment
>Addgene plasmid #168393 | pTL332 | addgene full sequence | sequence record 349787 | Addgene NGS Result
CGGTGCGGGCCTCTTCGCTATTACGCCAGATCCTTTTGTTGTTTCCGGGTGTACAATATGGACTTCCTCT
TTTCTGGCAACCAAACCCATACATCGGGATTCCTATAATACCTTCGTTGGTCTCCCTAACATGTAGGTGG
CGGAGGGGAGATATACAATAGAACAGATACCAGACAAGACATAATGGGCTAAACAAGACTACACCAATTA
CACTGCCTCATTGATGGTGGTACATAACGAACTAATACTGTAGCCCTAGACTTGATAGCCATCATCATAT
CGAAGTTTCACTACCCTTTTTCCATTTGCCATCTATTGAAGTAATAATAGGCGCATGCAACTTCTTTTCT
TTTTTTTTCTTTTCTCTCTCCCCCGTTGTTGTCTCACCATATCCGCAATGACAAAAAAATGATGGAAGAC
ACTAAAGGAAAAAATTAACGACAAAGACAGCACCAACAGATGTCGTTGTTCCAGAGCTGATGAGGGGTAT
CTCGAAGCACACGAAACTTTTTCCTTCCTTCATTCACGCACACTACTCTCTAATGAGCAACGGTATACGG
CCTTCCTTCCAGTTACTTGAATTTGAAATAAAAAAAAGTTTGCTGTCTTGCTATCAAGTATAAATAGACC
TGCAATTATTAATCTTTTGTTTCCTCGTCATTGTTCTCGTTCCCTTTCTTCCTTGTTTCTTTTTCTGCAC
AATATTTCAAGCTATACCAAGCATACAATCAACTCCAAGCTTGAAGCAAGCCTCCTGAAAGATGAAGCTA
CTGTCTTCTATCGAACAAGCATGCGATATTTGCCGACTTAAAAAGCTCAAGTGCTCCAAAGAAAAACCGA
AGTGCGCCAAGTGTCTGAAGAACAACTGGGAGTGTCGCTACTCTCCCAAAACCAAAAGGTCTCCGCTGAC
TAGGGCACATCTGACAGAAGTGGAATCAAGGCTAGAAAGACTGGAACAGCTATTTCTACTGATTTTTCCT
CGAGAAGACCTTGACATGATTTTGAAAATGGATTCTTTACAGGATATAAAAGCATTGTTAACAGGATTAT
TTGTACAAGATAATGTGAATAAAGATGCCGTCACAGATAGATTGGCTTCAGTGGAGACTGATATGCCTCT
AACATTGAGACAGCATAGAATAAGTGCGACATCATCATCGGAAGAGAGTAGTAACAAAGGTCAAAGACAG
TTGACTGTATCGCCGGAATTTGTAATACGACTCACTATAGGGCGAGCCGCCATCATGGAGGAGCAGAAGC
TGATCTCAGAGGAGGACCTGCATATGGCCATGGAGGCCGAATTCAGCAAGAAAATTGTGGTGAAGCTGGA
CCTGCACGATAACAAGGACAAGCAGAAGGCCATGAAAGCCGTGAGCAGCGTGATCGGCATCGATGCCATT
AGCATGGACATGGCCAGCCGCAAAATGACCGTGATTGGTACCGTTGATCCTGTGGATGTGGTGAGCAAAC
TGCGCAAAGCCAGCTGGGCCGCCTATATTGAAAGCGTGGGCCCGGCCAAAGAACCGGAGAAAAAAGAAGA
GAAAAAAGAAGAAGCCAAAAAAGGATCCGTCGACCTGCAGCGGCCGCATAACTAGCATAACCCCTTGGGG
CCTCTAAACGGGTCTTGAGGGGTTTTTTGCGCGCTTGCAGCCAAGCTAATTCCGGGCGAATTTCTTATGA
TTTATGATTTTTATTATTAAATAAGTTATAAAAAAAATAAGTGTATACAAATTTTAAAGTGACTCTTAGG
TTTTAAAACGAAAATTCTTATTCTTGAGTAACTCTTTCCTGTAGGTCAGGTTGCTTTCTCAGGTATAGCA
TGAGGTCGCTCTTATTGACCACACCTCTACCGGCATGCAAGCTTGGCGTAATCATGGTCATAGCTGTTTC
CTGTGTGAAATTGTTATCCGCTCACAATTCCACACAACATACGAGCCGGAAGCATAAAGTGTAAAGCCTG
GGGTGCCTAATGAGTGAGCTAACTCACATTAATTGCGTTGCGCTCACTGCCCGCTTTCCAGTCGGGAAAC
CTGTCGTGCCAGCTGCATTAATGAATCGGCCAACGCGCGGGGAGAGGCGGTTTGCGTATTGGGCGCTCTT
CCGCTTCCTCGCTCACTGACTCGCTGCGCTCGGTCGTTCGGCTGCGGCGAGCGGTATCAGCTCACTCAAA
GGCGGTAATACGGTTATCCACAGAATCAGGGGATAACGCAGGAAAGAACATGTGAGCAAAAGGCCAGCAA
AAGGCCAGGAACCGTAAAAAGGCCGCGTTGCTGGCGTTTTTCCATAGGCTCCGCCCCCCTGACGAGCATC
ACAAAAATCGACGCTCAAGTCAGAGGTGGCGAAACCCGACAGGACTATAAAGATACCAGGCGTTTCCCCC
TGGAAGCTCCCTCGTGCGCTCTCCTGTTCCGACCCTGCCGCTTACCGGATACCTGTCCGCCTTTCTCCCT
TCGGGAAGCGTGGCGCTTTCTCATAGCTCACGCTGTAGGTATCTCAGTTCGGTGTAGGTCGTTCGCTCCA
AGCTGGGCTGTGTGCACGAACCCCCCGTTCAGCCCGACCGCTGCGCCTTATCCGGTAACTATCGTCTTGA
GTCCAACCCGGTAAGACACGACTTATCGCCACTGGCAGCAGCCACTGGTAACAGGATTAGCAGAGCGAGG
TATGTAGGCGGTGCTACAGAGTTCTTGAAGTGGTGGCCTAACTACGGCTACACTAGAAGAACAGTATTTG
GTATCTGCGCTCTGCTGAAGCCAGTTACCTTCGGAAAAAGAGTTGGTAGCTCTTGATCCGGCAAACAAAC
CACCGCTGGTAGCGGTGGTTTTTTTGTTTGCAAGCAGCAGATTACGCGCAGAAAAAAAGGATCTCAAGAA
GATCCTTTGATCTTTTCTACGGGGTCTGACGCTCAGTGGAACGAAAACTCACGTTAAGGGATTTTGGTCA
TGAGATTATCAAAAAGGATCTTCACCTAGATCCTTTTAAATTAAAAATGAAGTTTTAAATCAATCTAAAG
TATATATGAGTAACCTGAGGCTATGGCAGGGCCTGCCGCCCCGACGTTGGCTGCGAGCCCTGGGCCTTCA
CCCGAACTTGGGGGGTGGGGTGGGGAAAAGGAAGAAACGCGGGCGTATTGGCCCCAATGGGGTCTCGGTG
GGGTATCGACAGAGTGCCAGCCCTGGGACCGAACCCCGCGTTTATGAACAAACGACCCAACACCGTGCGT
TTTATTCTGTCTTTTTATTGCCGTCATAGCGCGGGTTCCTTCCGGTATTGTCTCCTTCCGTGTTTCAGTT
AGCCTCCCCCTAGGGTGGGCGAAGAACTCCAGCATGAGATCCCCGCGCTGGAGGATCATCCAGCCGGCGT
CCCGGAAAACGATTCCGAAGCCCAACCTTTCATAGAAGGCGGCGGTGGAATCGAAATCTCGTGATGGCAG
GTTGGGCGTCGCTTGGTCGGTCATTTCGAACCCCAGAGTCCCGCTCAGAAGAACTCGTCAAGAAGGCGAT
AGAAGGCGATGCGCTGCGAATCGGGAGCGGCGATACCGTAAAGCACGAGGAAGCGGTCAGCCCATTCGCC
GCCAAGCTCTTCAGCAATATCACGGGTAGCCAACGCTATGTCCTGATAGCGGTCCGCCACACCCAGCCGG
CCACAGTCGATGAATCCAGAAAAGCGGCCATTTTCCACCATGATATTCGGCAAGCAGGCATCGCCATGAG
TCACGACGAGATCCTCGCCGTCGGGCATGCTCGCCTTGAGCCTGGCGAACAGTTCGGCTGGCGCGAGCCC
CTGATGCTCTTCGTCCAGATCATCCTGATCGACAAGACCGGCTTCCATCCGAGTACGTGCTCGCTCGATG
CGATGTTTCGCTTGGTGGTCGAATGGGCAGGTAGCCGGATCAAGCGTATGCAGCCGCCGCATTGCATCAG
CCATGATGGATACTTTCTCGGCAGGAGCAAGGTGAGATGACAGGAGATCCTGCCCCGGCACTTCGCCCAA
TAGCAGCCAGTCCCTTCCCGCTTCAGTGACAACGTCGAGCACAGCTGCGCAAGGAACGCCCGTCGTGGCC
AGCCACGATAGCCGCGCTGCCTCGTCTTGCAGTTCATTCAGGGCACCGGACAGGTCGGTCTTGACAAAAA
GAACCGGGCGCCCCTGCGCTGACAGCCGGAACACGGCGGCATCAGAGCAGCCGATTGTCTGTTGTGCCCA
GTCATAGCCGAATAGCCTCTCCACCCAAGCGGCCGGAGAACCTGCGTGCAATCCATCTTGTTCAATCATA
CTCTTCCTTTTTCAATATTATTGAAGCATTTATCAGGGTTATTGTCTCATGAGCGGATACATATTTGAAT
GTATTTAGAAAAATAAACAAATAGGGGTTCCGCGCACATTTCCCCGAAAAGTGCCACCTGAACGAAGCAT
CTGTGCTTCATTTTGTAGAACAAAAATGCAACGCGAGAGCGCTAATTTTTCAAACAAAGAATCTGAGCTG
CATTTTTACAGAACAGAAATGCAACGCGAAAGCGCTATTTTACCAACGAAGAATCTGTGCTTCATTTTTG
TAAAACAAAAATGCAACGCGAGAGCGCTAATTTTTCAAACAAAGAATCTGAGCTGCATTTTTACAGAACA
GAAATGCAACGCGAGAGCGCTATTTTACCAACAAAGAATCTATACTTCTTTTTTGTTCTACAAAAATGCA
TCCCGAGAGCGCTATTTTTCTAACAAAGCATCTTAGATTACTTTTTTTCTCCTTTGTGCGCTCTATAATG
CAGTCTCTTGATAACTTTTTGCACTGTAGGTCCGTTAAGGTTAGAAGAAGGCTACTTTGGTGTCTATTTT
CTCTTCCATAAAAAAAGCCTGACTCCACTTCCCGCGTTTACTGATTACTAGCGAAGCTGCGGGTGCATTT
TTTCAAGATAAAGGCATCCCCGATTATATTCTATACCGATGTGGATTGCGCATACTTTGTGAACAGAAAG
TGATAGCGTTGATGATTCTTCATTGGTCAGAAAATTATGAACGGTTTCTTCTATTTTGTCTCTATATACT
ACGTATAGGAAATGTTTACATTTTCGTATTGTTTTCGATTCACTCTATGAATAGTTCTTACTACAATTTT
TTTGTCTAAAGAGTAATACTAGAGATAAACATAAAAAATGTAGAGGTCGAGTTTAGATGCAAGTTCAAGG
AGCGAAAGGTGGATGGGTAGGTTATATAGGGATATAGCACAGAGATATATAGCAAAGAGATACTTTTGAG
CAATGTTTGTGGAAGCGGTATTCGCAATATTTTAGTAGCTCGTTACAGTCCGGTGCGTTTTTGGTTTTTT
GAAAGTGCGTCTTCAGAGCGCTTTTGGTTTTCAAAAGCGCTCTGAAGTTCCTATACTTTCTAGAGAATAG
GAACTTCGGAATAGGAACTTCAAAGCGTTTCCGAAAACGAGCGCTTCCGAAAATGCAACGCGAGCTGCGC
ACATACAGCTCACTGTTCACGTCGCACCTATATCTGCGTGTTGCCTGTATATATATATACATGAGAAGAA
CGGCATAGTGCGTGTTTATGCTTAAATGCGTACTTATATGCGTCTATTTATGTAGGATGAAAGGTAGTCT
AGTACCTCCTGTGATATTATCCCATTCCATGCGGGGTATCGTATGCTTCCTTCAGCACTACCCTTTAGCT
GTTCTATATGCTGCCACTCCTCAATTGGATTAGTCTCATCCTTCAATGCTATCATTTCCTTTGATATTGG
ATCATACTAAGAAACCATTATTATCATGACATTAACCTATAAAAATAGGCGTATCACGAGGCCCTTTCGT
CTCGCGCGTTTCGGTGATGACGGTGAAAACCTCTGACACATGCAGCTCCCGGAGACGGTCACAGCTTGTC
TGTAAGCGGATGCCGGGAGCAGACAAGCCCGTCAGGGCGCGTCAGCGGGTGTTGGCGGGTGTCGGGGCTG
GCTTAACTATGCGGCATCAGAGCAGATTGTACTGAGAGTGCACCATAGATCAACGACATTACTATATATA
TAATATAGGAAGCATTTAATAGAACAGCATCGTAATATATGTGTACTTTGCAGTTATGACGCCAGATGGC
AGTAGTGGAAGATATTCTTTATTGAAAAATAGCTTGTCACCTTACGTACAATCTTGATCCGGAGCTTTTC
TTTTTTTGCCGATTAAGAATTAATTCGGTCGAAAAAAGAAAAGGAGAGGGCCAAGAGGGAGGGCATTGGT
GACTATTGAGCACGTGAGTATACGTGATTAAGCACACAAAGGCAGCTTGGAGTATGTCTGTTATTAATTT
CACAGGTAGTTCTGGTCCATTGGTGAAAGTTTGCGGCTTGCAGAGCACAGAGGCCGCAGAATGTGCTCTA
GATTCCGATGCTGACTTGCTGGGTATTATATGTGTGCCCAATAGAAAGAGAACAATTGACCCGGTTATTG
CAAGGAAAATTTCAAGTCTTGTAAAAGCATATAAAAATAGTTCAGGCACTCCGAAATACTTGGTTGGCGT
GTTTCGTAATCAACCTAAGGAGGATGTTTTGGCTCTGGTCAATGATTACGGCATTGATATCGTCCAACTG
CATGGAGATGAGTCGTGGCAAGAATACCAAGAGTTCCTCGGTTTGCCAGTTATTAAAAGACTCGTATTTC
CAAAAGACTGCAACATACTACTCAGTGCAGCTTCACAGAAACCTCATTCGTTTATTCCCTTGTTTGATTC
AGAAGCAGGTGGGACAGGTGAACTTTTGGATTGGAACTCGATTTCTGACTGGGTTGGAAGGCAAGAGAGC
CCCGAAAGCTTACATTTTATGTTAGCTGGTGGACTGACGCCAGAAAATGTTGGTGATGCGCTTAGATTAA
ATGGCGTTATTGGTGTTGATGTAAGCGGAGGTGTGGAGACAAATGGTGTAAAAGACTCTAACAAAATAGC
AAATTTCGTCAAAAATGCTAAGAAATAGGTTATTACTGAGTAGTATTTATTTAAGTATTGTTTGTGCACT
TGCCGATCTATGCGGTGTGAAATACCGCACAGATGCGTAAGGAGAAAATACCGCATCAGGAAATTGTAAG
CGTTAATATTTTGTTAAAATTCGCGTTAAATTTTTGTTAAATCAGCTCATTTTTTAACCAATAGGCCGAA
ATCGGCAAAATCCCTTATAAATCAAAAGAATAGACCGAGATAGGGT
[37 nt withheld, positions 7187-7223]
AAAGAACGTGGACTCCAACGTCAAAGG
[49 nt withheld, positions 7251-7299]
T
[91 nt withheld, positions 7301-7391]
G
[124 nt withheld, positions 7393-7516]
CCATTCGCCATTCAGGCTGCGCAACTGTTGGGAAGGGCGAT
