>Addgene plasmid #168393 | pTL332 | depositor partial sequence | sequence record 326493 | insert
GAATTCAGCAAGAAAATTGTGGTGAAGCTGGACCTGCACGATAACAAGGACAAGCAGAAGGCCATGAAAG
CCGTGAGCAGCGTGATCGGCATCGATGCCATTAGCATGGACATGGCCAGCCGCAAAATGACCGTGATTGG
TACCGTTGATCCTGTGGATGTGGTGAGCAAACTGCGCAAAGCCAGCTGGGCCGCCTATATTGAAAGCGTG
GGCCCGGCCAAAGAACCGGAGAAAAAAGAAGAGAAAAAAGAAGAAGCCAAAAAAGGATCC
